>Addgene plasmid #209895 | pCSIIpuro-TGFa-ScNeo | addgene full sequence | sequence record 416585 | Addgene NGS Result
GACGGATCGGGAGATCTCCCGATCCCCTATGGTGCACTCTCAGTACAATCTGCTCTGATGCCGCATAGTT
AAGCCAGTATCTGCTCCCTGCTTGTGTGTTGGAGGTCGCTGAGTAGTGCGCGAGCAAAATTTAAGCTACA
ACAAGGCAAGGCTTGACCGACAATTGCATGAAGAATCTGCTTAGGGTTAGGCGTTTTGCGCTGCTTCGCG
ATGTACGGGCCAGATATACGCGTTGACATTGATTATTGACTAGTTATTAATAGTAATCAATTACGGGGTC
ATTAGTTCATAGCCCATATATGGAGTTCCGCGTTACATAACTTACGGTAAATGGCCCGCCTGGCTGACCG
CCCAACGACCCCCGCCCATTGACGTCAATAATGACGTATGTTCCCATAGTAACGCCAATAGGGACTTTCC
ATTGACGTCAATGGGTGGAGTATTTACGGTAAACTGCCCACTTGGCAGTACATCAAGTGTATCATATGCC
AAGTACGCCCCCTATTGACGTCAATGACGGTAAATGGCCCGCCTGGCATTATGCCCAGTACATGACCTTA
TGGGACTTTCCTACTTGGCAGTACATCTACGTATTAGTCATCGCTATTACCATGGTGATGCGGTTTTGGC
AGTACATCAATGGGCGTGGATAGCGGTTTGACTCACGGGGATTTCCAAGTCTCCACCCCATTGACGTCAA
TGGGAGTTTGTTTTGGCACCAAAATCAACGGGACTTTCCAAAATGTCGTAACAACTCCGCCCCATTGACG
CAAATGGGCGGTAGGCGTGTACGGTGGGAGGTCTATATAAGCAGCGCGTTTTGCCTGTACTGGGTCTCTC
TGGTTAGACCAGATCTGAGCCTGGGAGCTCTCTGGCTAACTAGGGAACCCACTGCTTAAGCCTCAATAAA
GCTTGCCTTGAGTGCTTCAAGTAGTGTGTGCCCGTCTGTTGTGTGACTCTGGTAACTAGAGATCCCTCAG
ACCCTTTTAGTCAGTGTGGAAAATCTCTAGCAGTGGCGCCCGAACAGGGACTTGAAAGCGAAAGGGAAAC
CAGAGGAGCTCTCTCGACGCAGGACTCGGCTTGCTGAAGCGCGCACGGCAAGAGGCGAGGGGCGGCGACT
GGTGAGTACGCCAAAAATTTTGACTAGCGGAGGCTAGAAGGAGAGAGATGGGTGCGAGAGCGTCAGTATT
AAGCGGGGGAGAATTAGATCGCGATGGGAAAAAATTCGGTTAAGGCCAGGGGGAAAGAAAAAATATAAAT
TAAAACATATAGTATGGGCAAGCAGGGAGCTAGAACGATTCGCAGTTAATCCTGGCCTGTTAGAAACATC
AGAAGGCTGTAGACAAATACTGGGACAGCTACAACCATCCCTTCAGACAGGATCAGAAGAACTTAGATCA
TTATATAATACAGTAGCAACCCTCTATTGTGTGCATCAAAGGATAGAGATAAAAGACACCAAGGAAGCTT
TAGACAAGATAGAGGAAGAGCAAAACAAAAGTAAGACCACCGCACAGCAAGGGCCGCTGATCTTCAGACC
TGGAGGAGGAGATATGAGGGACAATTGGAGAAGTGAATTATATAAATATAAAGTAGTAAAAATTGAACCA
TTAGGAGTAGCACCCACCAAGGCAAAGAGAAGAGTGGTGCAGAGAGAAAAAAGAGCAGTGGGAATAGGAG
CTTTGTTCCTTGGGTTCTTGGGAGCAGCAGGAAGCACTATGGGCGCAGCGTCAATGACGCTGACGGTACA
GGCCAGACAATTATTGTCTGGTATAGTGCAGCAGCAGAACAATTTGCTGAGGGCTATTGAGGCGCAACAG
CATCTGTTGCAACTCACAGTCTGGGGCATCAAGCAGCTCCAGGCAAGAATCCTGGCTGTGGAAAGATACC
TAAAGGATCAACAGCTCCTGGGGATTTGGGGTTGCTCTGGAAAACTCATTTGCACCACTGCTGTGCCTTG
GAATGCTAGTTGGAGTAATAAATCTCTGGAACAGATTTGGAATCACACGACCTGGATGGAGTGGGACAGA
GAAATTAACAATTACACAAGCTTAATACACTCCTTAATTGAAGAATCGCAAAACCAGCAAGAAAAGAATG
AACAAGAATTATTGGAATTAGATAAATGGGCAAGTTTGTGGAATTGGTTTAACATAACAAATTGGCTGTG
GTATATAAAATTATTCATAATGATAGTAGGAGGCTTGGTAGGTTTAAGAATAGTTTTTGCTGTACTTTCT
ATAGTGAATAGAGTTAGGCAGGGATATTCACCATTATCGTTTCAGACCCACCTCCCAACCCCGAGGGGAC
CCGACAGGCCCGAAGGAATAGAAGAAGAAGGTGGAGAGAGAGACAGAGACAGATCCATTCGATTAGTGAA
CGGATCTACAAATGGCAGTATTCATCCACAATTTTAAAAGAAAAGGGGGGATTGGGGGGTACAGTGCAGG
GGAAAGAATAGTAGACATAATAGCAACAGACATACAAACTAAAGAATTACAAAAACAAATTACAAAAATT
CAAAATTTTCGGGTTTATTACAGGGACAGCAGAAATTCACTTTGAATTAATTCAAGCTTCGTGAGGCTCC
GGTGCCCGTCAGTGGGCAGAGCGCACATCGCCCACAGTCCCCGAGAAGTTGGGGGGAGGGGTCGGCAATT
GAACCGGTGCCTAGAGAAGGTGGCGCGGGGTAAACTGGGAAAGTGATGTCGTGTACTGGCTCCGCCTTTT
TCCCGAGGGTGGGGGAGAACCGTATATAAGTGCAGTAGTCGCCGTGAACGTTCTTTTTCGCAACGGGTTT
GCCGCCAGAACACAGGTAAGTGCCGTGTGTGGTTCCCGCGGGCCTGGCCTCTTTACGGGTTATGGCCCTT
GCGTGCCTTGAATTACTTCCACCTGGCTCCAGTACGTGATTCTTGATCCCGAGCTGGAGCCAGGGGCGGG
CCTTGCGCTTTAGGAGCCCCTTCGCCTCGTGCTTGAGTTGAGGCCTGGCCTGGGCGCTGGGGCCGCCGCG
TGCGAATCTGGTGGCACCTTCGCGCCTGTCTCGCTGCTTTCGATAAGTCTCTAGCCATTTAAAATTTTTG
ATGACCTGCTGCGACGCTTTTTTTCTGGCAAGATAGTCTTGTAAATGCGGGCCAGGATCTGCACACTGGT
ATTTCGGTTTTTGGGGCCGCGGGCGGCGACGGGGCCCGTGCGTCCCAGCGCACATGTTCGGCGAGGCGGG
GCCTGCGAGCGCGGCCACCGAGAATCGGACGGGGGTAGTCTCAAGCTGGCCGGCCTGCTCTGGTGCCTGG
CCTCGCGCCGCCGTGTATCGCCCCGCCCTGGGCGGCAAGGCTGGCCCGGTCGGCACCAGTTGCGTGAGCG
GAAAGATGGCCGCTTCCCGGCCCTGCTCCAGGGGGCTCAAAATGGAGGACGCGGCGCTCGGGAGAGCGGG
CGGGTGAGTCACCCACACAAAGGAAAGGGGCCTTTCCGTCCTCAGCCGTCGCTTCATGTGACTCCACGGA
GTACCGGGCGCCGTCCAGGCACCTCGATTAGTTCTGGAGCTTTTGGAGTACGTCGTCTTTAGGTTGGGGG
GAGGGGTTTTATGCGATGGAGTTTCCCCACACTGAGTGGGTGGAGACTGAAGTTAGGCCAGCTTGGCACT
TGATGTAATTCTCCTTGGAATTTGCCCTTTTTGAGTTTGGATCTTGGTTCATTCTCAAGCCTCAGACAGT
GGTTCAAAGTTTTTTTCTTCCATTTCAGGTGTCGTGAACACGCTACCGGTCCGAATTCTCCACCATGGTC
CCCTCGGCTGGACAGCTCGCCCTGTTCGCTCTGGGTATTGTGTTGGCTGCGTGCCAGGCCTTGGAGAACA
GCACGTCCCCGCTGAGTGCAGACCCGCCCGTGGCTGCAGCAGTGGTGTCCCATTACCCATACGATGTTCC
GGATTACGCTATGGTGAGCAAGGGCGAGGCAGTGATCAAGGAGTTCATGCGGTTCAAGGTGCACATGGAG
GGCTCCATGAACGGCCACGAGTTCGAGATCGAGGGCGAGGGCGAGGGCCGCCCCTACGAGGGCACCCAGA
CCGCCAAGCTGAAGGTGACCAAGGGTGGCCCCCTGCCCTTCTCCTGGGACATCCTGTCCCCTCAGTTCAT
GTACGGCTCCAGGGCCTTCACCAAGCACCCCGCCGACATCCCCGACTACTATAAGCAGTCCTTCCCCGAG
GGCTTCAAGTGGGAGCGCGTGATGAACTTCGAGGACGGCGGCGCCGTGACCGTGACCCAGGACACCTCCC
TGGAGGACGGCACCCTGATCTACAAGGTGAAGCTCCGCGGCACCAACTTCCCTCCTGACGGCCCCGTAAT
GCAGAAGAAGACAATGGGCTGGGAAGCGTCCACCGAGCGGTTGTACCCCGAGGACGGCGTGCTGAAGGGC
GACATTAAGATGGCCCTGCGCCTGAAGGACGGAGGCCGCTACCTGGCGGACTTCAAGACCACCTACAAGG
CCAAGAAGCCCGTGCAGATGCCCGGCGCCTACAACGTCGACCGCAAGTTGGACATCACCTCCCACAACGA
GGACTACACCGTGGTGGAACAGTACGAACGCTCCGAGGGCCGCCACTCCACCGGCGGCATGGACGAGCTG
TACAAGGGTGGTGGTAGTGGTGGTGGTTCAGTGTCCCATTTTAATGACTGCCCAGATTCCCACACTCAGT
TCTGCTTCCATGGAACCTGCAGGTTTTTGGTGCAGGAGGACAAGCCAGCATGTGTCTGCCATTCTGGGTA
CGTTGGTGCACGCTGTGAGCATGCGGACCTCCTGGCCGTGGTGGCTGCCAGCCAGAAGAAGCAGGCCATC
ACCGCCTTGGTGGTGGTCTCCATCGTGGCCCTGGCTGTCCTTATCATCACATGTGTGCTGATACACTGCT
GCCAGGTCCGAAAACACTGTGAGTGGTGCCGGGCCCTCATCTGCCGGCACGAGAAGCCCAGCGCCCTCCT
GAAGGGAAGAACCGCTTGCTGCCACTCAGAAACAATGGTAAGCAAGGGGGAGGAAGATAATATGGCTTCC
CTTCCAGCAACGCACGAATTGCATATCTTTGGAAGTATTAATGGAGTTGATTTCGACATGGTGGGGCAGG
GTACGGGAAACCCAAACGATGGCTATGAAGAACTTAACCTCAAGTCTACCAAAGGCGATCTCCAATTCTC
ACCCTGGATATTGGTCCCACACATCGGCTACGGGTTCCATCAATACCTGCCTTATCCTGACGGGATGAGT
CCTTTTCAAGCTGCTATGGTTGACGGAAGTGGCTACCAAGTTCACCGCACAATGCAATTTGAGGATGGTG
CATCTCTTACGGTTAATTACCGATATACATATGAGGGTTCACACATCAAGGGGGAAGCTCAGGTCAAGGG
CACTGGATTTCCCGCAGATGGCCCAGTTATGACCAATTCTCTGACCGCAGCCGATTGGTGTCGAAGCAAG
AAGACCTACCCTAACGACAAGACTATCATCTCAACCTTCAAATGGTCCTACACCACAGGTAACGGAAAGC
GGTATAGGTCTACAGCTCGGACAACATATACCTTTGCGAAGCCTATGGCCGCTAACTATTTGAAAAACCA
ACCGATGTATGTTTTTCGGAAGACCGAATTGAAACATTCAAAAACGGAGTTGAATTTCAAAGAGTGGCAG
AAGGCATTCACCGACGTAATGGGTATGGATGAGTTGTATAAAGTGGTCTAAGCGGCCGCGGCTCTAGAGG
ATCCGTTAACTAACTTAAGCTAGCAACGGTTTCCCTCTAGCGGGATCAATTCCGCCCCCCCCCCTAACGT
TACTGGCCGAAGCCGCTTGGAATAAGGCCGGTGTGCGTTTGTCTATATGTTATTTTCCACCATATTGCCG
TCTTTTGGCAATGTGAGGGCCCGGAAACCTGGCCCTGTCTTCTTGACGAGCATTCCTAGGGGTCTTTCCC
CTCTCGCCAAAGGAATGCAAGGTCTGTTGAATGTCGTGAAGGAAGCAGTTCCTCTGGAAGCTTCTTGAAG
ACAAACAACGTCTGTAGCGACCCTTTGCAGGCAGCGGAACCCCCCACCTGGCGACAGGTGCCTCTGCGGC
CAAAAGCCACGTGTATAAGATACACCTGCAAAGGCGGCACAACCCCAGTGCCACGTTGTGAGTTGGATAG
TTGTGGAAAGAGTCAAATGGCTCTCCTCAAGCGTATTCAACAAGGGGCTGAAGGATGCCCAGAAGGTACC
CCATTGTATGGGATCTGATCTGGGGCCTCGGTGCACATGCTTTACATGTGTTTAGTCGAGGTTAAAAAAA
CGTCTAGGCCCCCCGAACCACGGGGACGTGGTTTTCCTTTGAAAAACACGATAATACCATGACCGAGTAC
AAGCCCACGGTGCGCCTCGCCACCCGCGACGACGTCCCCAGGGCCGTACGCACCCTCGCCGCCGCGTTCG
CCGACTACCCCGCCACGCGCCACACCGTCGATCCGGACCGCCACATCGAGCGGGTCACCGAGCTGCAAGA
ACTCTTCCTCACGCGCGTCGGGCTCGACATCGGCAAGGTGTGGGTCGCGGACGACGGCGCCGCGGTGGCG
GTCTGGACCACGCCGGAGAGCGTCGAAGCGGGGGCGGTGTTCGCCGAGATCGGCCCGCGCATGGCCGAGT
TGAGCGGTTCCCGGCTGGCCGCGCAGCAACAGATGGAAGGCCTCCTGGCGCCGCACCGGCCCAAGGAGCC
CGCGTGGTTCCTGGCCACCGTCGGCGTCTCGCCCGACCACCAGGGCAAGGGTCTGGGCAGCGCCGTCGTG
CTCCCCGGAGTGGAGGCGGCCGAGCGCGCCGGGGTGCCCGCCTTCCTGGAGACCTCCGCGCCCCGCAACC
TCCCCTTCTACGAGCGGCTCGGCTTCACCGTCACCGCCGACGTCGAGGTGCCCGAAGGACCGCGCACCTG
GTGCATGACCCGCAAGCCCGGTGCCTGACTAGAGTTAACATCGAGGGATCAAGCTTATCGATAATCAACC
TCTGGATTACAAAATTTGTGAAAGATTGACTGGTATTCTTAACTATGTTGCTCCTTTTACGCTATGTGGA
TACGCTGCTTTAATGCCTTTGTATCATGCTATTGCTTCCCGTATGGCTTTCATTTTCTCCTCCTTGTATA
AATCCTGGTTGCTGTCTCTTTATGAGGAGTTGTGGCCCGTTGTCAGGCAACGTGGCGTGGTGTGCACTGT
GTTTGCTGACGCAACCCCCACTGGTTGGGGCATTGCCACCACCTGTCAGCTCCTTTCCGGGACTTTCGCT
TTCCCCCTCCCTATTGCCACGGCGGAACTCATCGCCGCCTGCCTTGCCCGCTGCTGGACAGGGGCTCGGC
TGTTGGGCACTGACAATTCCGTGGTGTTGTCGGGGAAGCTGACGTCCTTTCCATGGCTGCTCGCCTGTGT
TGCCACCTGGATTCTGCGCGGGACGTCCTTCTGCTACGTCCCTTCGGCCCTCAATCCAGCGGACCTTCCT
TCCCGCGGCCTGCTGCCGGCTCTGCGGCCTCTTCCGCGTCTTCGCCTTCGCCCTCAGACGAGTCGGATCT
CCCTTTGGGCCGCCTCCCCGCATCGATACCGTCGAGACCTAGAAAAACATGGAGCAATCACAAGTAGCAA
TACAGCAGCTACCAATGCTGATTGTGCCTGGCTAGAAGCACAAGAGGAGGAGGAGGTGGGTTTTCCAGTC
ACACCTCAGGTACCTTTAAGACCAATGACTTACAAGGCAGCTGTAGATCTTAGCCACTTTTTAAAAGAAA
AGGGGGGACTGGAAGGGCTAATTCACTCCCAACGAAGACAAGATATCCTTGATCTGTGGATCTACCACAC
ACAAGGCTACTTCCCTGATTGGCAGAACTACACACCAGGGCCAGGGATCAGATATCCACTGACCTTTGGA
TGGTGCTACAAGCTAGTACCAGTTGAGCAAGAGAAGGTAGAAGAAGCCAATGAAGGAGAGAACACCCGCT
TGTTACACCCTGTGAGCCTGCATGGGATGGATGACCCGGAGAGAGAAGTATTAGAGTGGAGGTTTGACAG
CCGCCTAGCATTTCATCACATGGCCCGAGAGCTGCATCCGGACTGTACTGGGTCTCTCTGGTTAGACCAG
ATCTGAGCCTGGGAGCTCTCTGGCTAACTAGGGAACCCACTGCTTAAGCCTCAATAAAGCTTGCCTTGAG
TGCTTCAAGTAGTGTGTGCCCGTCTGTTGTGTGACTCTGGTAACTAGAGATCCCTCAGACCCTTTTAGTC
AGTGTGGAAAATCTCTAGCAGGGCCCGTTTAAACCCGCTGATCAGCCTCGACTGTGCCTTCTAGTTGCCA
GCCATCTGTTGTTTGCCCCTCCCCCGTGCCTTCCTTGACCCTGGAAGGTGCCACTCCCACTGTCCTTTCC
TAATAAAATGAGGAAATTGCATCGCATTGTCTGAGTAGGTGTCATTCTATTCTGGGGGGTGGGGTGGGGC
AGGACAGCAAGGGGGAGGATTGGGAAGACAATAGCAGGCATGCTGGGGATGCGGTGGGCTCTATGGCTTC
TGAGGCGGAAAGAACCAGCTGGGGCTCTAGGGGGTATCCCC
[124 nt withheld, positions 8582-8705]
C
[91 nt withheld, positions 8707-8797]
A
[49 nt withheld, positions 8799-8847]
CCTTTGACGTTGGAGTCCACGTTCTTT
[37 nt withheld, positions 8875-8911]
ACCCTATCTCGGTCTATTCTTTTGATTTATAAGGGATTTTGCCGATTTCGGCCTATTGGTTAAAAAATGA
GCTGATTTAACAAAAATTTAACGCGAATTAATTCTGTGGAATGTGTGTCAGTTAGGGTGTGGAAAGTCCC
CAGGCTCCCCAGCAGGCAGAAGTATGCAAAGCATGCATCTCAATTAGTCAGCAACCAGGTGTGGAAAGTC
CCCAGGCTCCCCAGCAGGCAGAAGTATGCAAAGCATGCATCTCAATTAGTCAGCAACCATAGTCCCGCCC
CTAACTCCGCCCATCCCGCCCCTAACTCCGCCCAGTTCCGCCCATTCTCCGCCCCATGGCTGACTAATTT
TTTTTATTTATGCAGAGGCCGAGGCCGCCTCTGCCTCTGAGCTATTCCAGAAGTAGTGAGGAGGCTTTTT
TGGAGGCCTAGGCTTTTGCAAAAAGCTCCCGGGAGCTTGTATATCCATTTTCGGATCTGATCAGCACGTG
TTGACAATTAATCATCGGCATAGTATATCGGCATAGTATAATACGACAAGGTGAGGAACTAAACCATGGC
CAAGTTGACCAGTGCCGTTCCGGTGCTCACCGCGCGCGACGTCGCCGGAGCGGTCGAGTTCTGGACCGAC
CGGCTCGGGTTCTCCCGGGACTTCGTGGAGGACGACTTCGCCGGTGTGGTCCGGGACGACGTGACCCTGT
TCATCAGCGCGGTCCAGGACCAGGTGGTGCCGGACAACACCCTGGCCTGGGTGTGGGTGCGCGGCCTGGA
CGAGCTGTACGCCGAGTGGTCGGAGGTCGTGTCCACGAACTTCCGGGACGCCTCCGGGCCGGCCATGACC
GAGATCGGCGAGCAGCCGTGGGGGCGGGAGTTCGCCCTGCGCGACCCGGCCGGCAACTGCGTGCACTTCG
TGGCCGAGGAGCAGGACTGACACGTGCTACGAGATTTCGATTCCACCGCCGCCTTCTATGAAAGGTTGGG
CTTCGGAATCGTTTTCCGGGACGCCGGCTGGATGATCCTCCAGCGCGGGGATCTCATGCTGGAGTTCTTC
GCCCACCCCAACTTGTTTATTGCAGCTTATAATGGTTACAAATAAAGCAATAGCATCACAAATTTCACAA
ATAAAGCATTTTTTTCACTGCATTCTAGTTGTGGTTTGTCCAAACTCATCAATGTATCTTATCATGTCTG
TATACCGTCGACCTCTAGCTAGAGCTTGGCGTAATCATGGTCATAGCTGTTTCCTGTGTGAAATTGTTAT
CCGCTCACAATTCCACACAACATACGAGCCGGAAGCATAAAGTGTAAAGCCTGGGGTGCCTAATGAGTGA
GCTAACTCACATTAATTGCGTTGCGCTCACTGCCCGCTTTCCAGTCGGGAAACCTGTCGTGCCAGCTGCA
TTAATGAATCGGCCAACGCGCGGGGAGAGGCGGTTTGCGTATTGGGCGCTCTTCCGCTTCCTCGCTCACT
GACTCGCTGCGCTCGGTCGTTCGGCTGCGGCGAGCGGTATCAGCTCACTCAAAGGCGGTAATACGGTTAT
CCACAGAATCAGGGGATAACGCAGGAAAGAACATGTGAGCAAAAGGCCAGCAAAAGGCCAGGAACCGTAA
AAAGGCCGCGTTGCTGGCGTTTTTCCATAGGCTCCGCCCCCCTGACGAGCATCACAAAAATCGACGCTCA
AGTCAGAGGTGGCGAAACCCGACAGGACTATAAAGATACCAGGCGTTTCCCCCTGGAAGCTCCCTCGTGC
GCTCTCCTGTTCCGACCCTGCCGCTTACCGGATACCTGTCCGCCTTTCTCCCTTCGGGAAGCGTGGCGCT
TTCTCATAGCTCACGCTGTAGGTATCTCAGTTCGGTGTAGGTCGTTCGCTCCAAGCTGGGCTGTGTGCAC
GAACCCCCCGTTCAGCCCGACCGCTGCGCCTTATCCGGTAACTATCGTCTTGAGTCCAACCCGGTAAGAC
ACGACTTATCGCCACTGGCAGCAGCCACTGGTAACAGGATTAGCAGAGCGAGGTATGTAGGCGGTGCTAC
AGAGTTCTTGAAGTGGTGGCCTAACTACGGCTACACTAGAAGAACAGTATTTGGTATCTGCGCTCTGCTG
AAGCCAGTTACCTTCGGAAAAAGAGTTGGTAGCTCTTGATCCGGCAAACAAACCACCGCTGGTAGCGGTG
GTTTTTTTGTTTGCAAGCAGCAGATTACGCGCAGAAAAAAAGGATCTCAAGAAGATCCTTTGATCTTTTC
TACGGGGTCTGACGCTCAGTGGAACGAAAACTCACGTTAAGGGATTTTGGTCATGAGATTATCAAAAAGG
ATCTTCACCTAGATCCTTTTAAATTAAAAATGAAGTTTTAAATCAATCTAAAGTATATATGAGTAAACTT
GGTCTGACAGTTACCAATGCTTAATCAGTGAGGCACCTATCTCAGCGATCTGTCTATTTCGTTCATCCAT
AGTTGCCTGACTCCCCGTCGTGTAGATAACTACGATACGGGAGGGCTTACCATCTGGCCCCAGTGCTGCA
ATGATACCGCGAGACCCACGCTCACCGGCTCCAGATTTATCAGCAATAAACCAGCCAGCCGGAAGGGCCG
AGCGCAGAAGTGGTCCTGCAACTTTATCCGCCTCCATCCAGTCTATTAATTGTTGCCGGGAAGCTAGAGT
AAGTAGTTCGCCAGTTAATAGTTTGCGCAACGTTGTTGCCATTGCTACAGGCATCGTGGTGTCACGCTCG
TCGTTTGGTATGGCTTCATTCAGCTCCGGTTCCCAACGATCAAGGCGAGTTACATGATCCCCCATGTTGT
GCAAAAAAGCGGTTAGCTCCTTCGGTCCTCCGATCGTTGTCAGAAGTAAGTTGGCCGCAGTGTTATCACT
CATGGTTATGGCAGCACTGCATAATTCTCTTACTGTCATGCCATCCGTAAGATGCTTTTCTGTGACTGGT
GAGTACTCAACCAAGTCATTCTGAGAATAGTGTATGCGGCGACCGAGTTGCTCTTGCCCGGCGTCAATAC
GGGATAATACCGCGCCACATAGCAGAACTTTAAAAGTGCTCATCATTGGAAAACGTTCTTCGGGGCGAAA
ACTCTCAAGGATCTTACCGCTGTTGAGATCCAGTTCGATGTAACCCACTCGTGCACCCAACTGATCTTCA
GCATCTTTTACTTTCACCAGCGTTTCTGGGTGAGCAAAAACAGGAAGGCAAAATGCCGCAAAAAAGGGAA
TAAGGGCGACACGGAAATGTTGAATACTCATACTCTTCCTTTTTCAATATTATTGAAGCATTTATCAGGG
TTATTGTCTCATGAGCGGATACATATTTGAATGTATTTAGAAAAATAAACAAATAGGGGTTCCGCGCACA
TTTCCCCGAAAAGTGCCACCTGACGTC
Features (pLannotate 1.2.2; 34 found; start..end, strand, type, name):
     28..80      -  misc_feature   bom (fragment): basis of mobility region from pBR322
    235..614     +  enhancer       CMV enhancer: human cytomegalovirus immediate early enhancer
    615..814     +  promoter       CMV promoter: human cytomegalovirus (CMV) immediate early promoter
    832..1012    +  LTR            5' LTR (truncated): truncated 5' long terminal repeat (LTR) from HIV-1
   1059..1184    +  misc_feature   HIV-1 Ψ: packaging signal of human immunodeficiency virus type 1
   1168..1506    +  CDS            HIV-1 gag (fragment): gag protein from human immunodeficiency virus 1; gag
   1676..1909    +  misc_feature   RRE: The Rev response element (RRE) of HIV-1 allows for Rev-dependent mRNA export from the nucleus to the cytoplasm.
   2286..2386    +  CDS            Rev (fragment): human immunodeficiency virus 1 (HIV-1) Rev protein; rev; enhances nuclear export of unspliced and incompletely spliced viral mRNAs
   2412..2529    +  misc_feature   cPPT/CTS: central polypurine tract and central termination sequence of HIV-1
   2585..3747    +  promoter       EF-1α promoter: strong constitutive promoter for human elongation factor EF-1α
   3775..3924    +  CDS            TGFA (fragment): TGFA_HUMAN - Experimental evidence at protein level: Swiss-Prot protein existence level 1. TGF alpha is a mitogenic polypeptide that is able to bind to the EGF receptor/EGFR and to act synergistically with TGF beta to promote anchorage-independent cell proliferation in soft agar. From Homo sapiens (Human).
   3931..4626    +  CDS            mScarlet: mScarlet is a basic (constitutively fluorescent) red fluorescent protein published in 2016, derived from synthetic construct. It has moderate acid sensitivity.
   4651..5010    +  CDS            TGFA (fragment): TGFA_HUMAN - Experimental evidence at protein level: Swiss-Prot protein existence level 1. TGF alpha is a mitogenic polypeptide that is able to bind to the EGF receptor/EGFR and to act synergistically with TGF beta to promote anchorage-independent cell proliferation in soft agar. From Homo sapiens (Human).
   5005..5712    +  CDS            mNeonGreen: mNeonGreen is a basic (constitutively fluorescent) green/yellow fluorescent protein published in 2013, derived from Branchiostoma lanceolatum. It is reported to be a very rapidly-maturing monomer with moderate acid sensitivity.
   5795..6356    +  misc_feature   IRES: internal ribosome entry site (IRES) of the encephalomyocarditis virus (EMCV)
   6359..6958    +  CDS            PuroR: puromycin N-acetyltransferase; pac from Streptomyces alboniger; confers resistance to puromycin
   6993..7581    +  misc_feature   WPRE: woodchuck hepatitis virus posttranscriptional regulatory element
   7506..8093    +  CDS            nef: NEF_HV112 - Experimental evidence at protein level: Swiss-Prot protein existence level 1. Extracellular Nef protein targets CD4(+) T-lymphocytes for apoptosis by interacting with CXCR4 surface receptors. From Human immunodeficiency virus type 1 group M subtype B (isolate PCV12) (HIV-1).
   8100..8280    +  LTR            5' LTR (truncated): truncated 5' long terminal repeat (LTR) from HIV-1
   8312..8536    +  polyA_signal   bGH poly(A) signal: bovine growth hormone polyadenylation signal
   8540..8561    +  promoter       SV40 promoter (fragment): SV40 enhancer and early promoter
   8582..9010    +  rep_origin     f1 ori (sequence partly withheld): f1 bacteriophage origin of replication; arrow indicates direction of (+) strand synthesis
   9024..9353    +  promoter       SV40 promoter: SV40 enhancer and early promoter
   9401..9448    +  promoter       EM7 promoter: synthetic bacterial promoter&nbsp
   9467..9841    +  CDS            BleoR: antibiotic-binding protein; Sh ble from Streptoalloteichus hindustanus; confers resistance to bleomycin, phleomycin, and Zeocin™
   9851..9976    +  CDS            ble (fragment): BLE_KLEPN - Experimental evidence at protein level: Swiss-Prot protein existence level 1. Binding protein with a strong affinity to the bleomycin family of antibiotics. Binds to CL990; an antimitotic-antibiotic compound. From Klebsiella pneumoniae.
   9971..10092   +  polyA_signal   SV40 poly(A) signal: SV40 polyadenylation signal
  10163..10185   -  protein_bind   lac operator (fragment): The lac repressor binds to the lac operator to inhibit transcription in E. coli. This inhibition can be relieved by adding lactose or isopropyl-β-D-thiogalactopyranoside (IPTG). lac repressor encoded by lacI
  10189..10219   -  promoter       lac promoter: promoter for the E. coli lac operon
  10234..10255   -  protein_bind   CAP binding site: CAP binding activates transcription in the presence of cAMP. E. coli catabolite activator protein
  10268..10360   -  CDS            lacI (fragment): lac repressor; lacI; The lac repressor binds to the lac operator to inhibit transcription in E. coli. This inhibition can be relieved by adding lactose or isopropyl-β-D-thiogalactopyranoside (IPTG).
  10543..11131   -  rep_origin     ori: high-copy-number ColE1/pMB1/pBR322/pUC origin of replication
  11302..12162   -  CDS            AmpR: β-lactamase; bla; confers resistance to ampicillin, carbenicillin, and related antibiotics
  12163..12267   -  promoter       AmpR promoter: bla
