[The description below was written by a language model from this plasmid's Addgene catalogue record and pLannotate feature annotations shown in this document.]
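Description:
pCSIIpuro-TGFa-ScNeo is an HIV-1-based lentiviral transfer vector of about 12.3 kb, built on the pCSIIpuro backbone for delivery into mammalian cells. In bacteria it is maintained through a high-copy ColE1/pUC-type origin with ampicillin resistance, and the backbone also carries an f1 origin and an SV40/EM7-driven bleomycin/Zeocin resistance cassette lying outside the viral region. A CMV enhancer/promoter fused to a truncated 5' LTR drives production of the viral genomic RNA in packaging cells. The Ψ packaging signal with a gag fragment, the RRE and the cPPT/CTS provide encapsidation, Rev-dependent nuclear export and efficient transduction. A WPRE, a second truncated LTR (with an adjacent nef-derived region annotated upstream) and a bGH polyadenylation signal close the viral unit.

The payload is expressed from the human EF-1α promoter. It encodes human TGFα split into two annotated segments: a short N-terminal portion, then mScarlet inserted into the extracellular region, then the rest of the TGFα precursor, followed by mNeonGreen at the intracellular C-terminus. The catalogue entry also lists an HA tag and a flexible glycine-serine linker within the fusion, though these are not annotated separately in the feature table. Downstream, an EMCV IRES links puromycin N-acetyltransferase to the same transcript, so puromycin selection enriches for cells expressing the probe. The stated purpose is to monitor the status of TGFα. With the red tag on the ectodomain and the green tag on the cytoplasmic tail, the two signals should presumably separate if the ectodomain is released from the membrane-anchored precursor. The associated work concerns EGFR ligands as signal transmitters in collective epithelial cell migration.
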