Addgene plasmid #209895: pCSIIpuro-TGFa-ScNeo
Purpose: To monitor the status of TGFα, the plasmid encodes a recombinant TGFα fused extracellularly to the mScarlet fluorescent protein and intracellularly to the mNeonGreen fluorescent protein
Depositing lab: Michiyuki Matsuda. Depositing organization: Kyoto University, Graduate School of Biostudies. Publication: Low-affinity ligands of the epidermal growth factor receptor are long-range signal transmitters in collective cell migration of epithelial cells. Deguchi E, Lin S, Hirayama D, Matsuda K, Tanave A, Sumiyama K, Tsukiji S, Otani T, Furuse M, Sorkin A, Matsuda M, Terai K. Cell Rep. 2024 Nov 14;43(11):114986. doi: 10.1016/j.celrep.2024.114986. PubMed 39546398.
Backbone
  Vector backbone: pCSIIpuro
  Backbone size w/o insert (bp): 10350
  Total vector size (bp): 12301
  Vector type: Lentiviral
  Selectable markers: Puromycin
Growth in bacteria
  Bacterial resistance: Ampicillin, 100 μg/mL
  Growth temperature: 37°C
  Growth strain: NEB Stable
  Copy number: Unknown
Gene/Insert
  Gene/Insert name: TGFa-ScNeo
  Species: H. sapiens (human)
  Insert size (bp): 1947
  Entrez Gene: TGFA (a.k.a. TFGA)
  Tag / fusion protein: mScarlet; HA tag; GGGSGGGS linker; mNeonGreen
Terms and licenses: Academic/Nonprofit Terms; Industry Terms: Not Available to Industry
How to cite: pCSIIpuro-TGFa-ScNeo was a gift from Michiyuki Matsuda (Addgene plasmid # 209895 ; http://n2t.net/addgene:209895 ; RRID:Addgene_209895)
